Addgene plasmid #66616: pEYFP-Sec23B
Purpose: Expresses Sec16B as a YFP fusion
Depositing lab: David Stephens. Depositing organization: University of Bristol. Publication: Characterization of human Sec16B: indications of specialized, non-redundant functions. Budnik A, Heesom KJ, Stephens DJ. Sci Rep. 2011;1:77. doi: 10.1038/srep00077. Epub 2011 Aug 30. PubMed 22355596.
Backbone
  Vector backbone: pEYFP-C1
  Backbone manufacturer: Clontech
  Vector type: Mammalian Expression
  Selectable markers: Neomycin (select with G418)
Growth in bacteria
  Bacterial resistance: Kanamycin, 50 μg/mL
  Growth temperature: 37°C
  Growth strain: DH5alpha
  Copy number: High Copy
Gene/Insert
  Gene/Insert name: Sec23B
  Species: M. musculus (mouse)
  Mutation: A2S, T3S, Y4S, L5F
  GenBank ID: AAH05464.1
  Tag / fusion protein: YFP (N terminal on insert)
Terms and licenses: Academic/Nonprofit Terms; Industry Terms: Not Available to Industry
How to cite: pEYFP-Sec23B was a gift from David Stephens (Addgene plasmid # 66616 ; http://n2t.net/addgene:66616 ; RRID:Addgene_66616)
