[The description below was written by a language model from this plasmid's Addgene catalogue record.]
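Description:
pEYFP-Sec23B is a mammalian expression plasmid built on the Clontech pEYFP-C1 backbone, in which mouse (M. musculus) Sec23B is fused to the C-terminus of enhanced yellow fluorescent protein, so that the YFP tag sits at the N-terminal end of the insert. It is maintained in E. coli as a high-copy plasmid under kanamycin selection, and the same backbone provides a neomycin resistance marker that allows G418 selection of stably transfected mammalian cells. The record does not list the promoter or other regulatory elements. The pEYFP-C1 family generally drives expression of the fusion from a CMV immediate-early promoter, but no feature table is available here to confirm this or the exact cloning junctions.

The Sec23B insert carries four recorded substitutions close to its N-terminus (A2S, T3S, Y4S and L5F), located just after the junction with YFP. The record does not explain whether they arose from the cloning strategy or are otherwise intentional. The catalogue entry also contains an inconsistency: the plasmid name and insert field both specify Sec23B, whereas the stated purpose says it expresses Sec16B as a YFP fusion. The associated work concerns characterisation of human Sec16B, so the purpose line may be a carry-over, but the record itself does not resolve this.

Sec23B is a component of the COPII coat that mediates vesicle export from the endoplasmic reticulum. A fluorescent fusion of this kind is typically used to visualise ER exit sites and COPII localisation or dynamics in transfected cells by fluorescence microscopy.
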