>Addgene plasmid #66616 | pEYFP-Sec23B | addgene partial sequence | sequence record 116758 | CMV-F 5'-CGCAAATGGGCGGTAGGCGTG-3'
GTGAACCGTCAGATCCGCTAGCGCTACCGGTCGCCACCATGGTGAGCAAGGGCGAGGAGCTGTTCACCGG
GGTGGTGCCCATCCTGGTCGAGCTGGACGGCGACGTAAACGGCCACAAGTTCAGCGTGTCCGGCGAGGGC
GAGGGCGATGCCACCTACGGCAAGCTGACCCTGAAGTTCATCTGCACCACCGGCAAGCTGCCCGTGCCCT
GGCCCACCCTCGTGACCACCTTCGGCTACGGCCTGCAGTGCTTCGCCCGCTACCCCGACCACATGAAGCA
GCACGACTTCTTCAAGTCCGCCATGCCCGAAGGCTACGTCCAGGAGCGCACCATCTTCTTCAAGGACGAC
GGCAACTACAAGACCCGCGCCGAGGTGAAGTTCGAGGGCGACACCCTGGTGAACCGCATCGAGCTGAAGG
GCATCGACTTCAAGGAGGACGGCAACATCCTGGGGCACAAGCTGGAGTACAACTACAACAGCCACAACGT
CTATATCATGGCCGACAAGCAGAAGAACGGCATCAAGGTGAACTTCAAGATCCGCCACAACATCGAGGAC
GGCAGCGTGCAGCTCGCCGACCACTACCAGCAGAACACCCCCATCGGCGACGGCCCCGTGCTGCTGCCCG
ACAACCACTACCTGAGCTACCAGTCCGCCCTGAGCAAAGACCCCAACGAGAAGCGCGATCACATGGTCCT
GCTGGAGTTCGTGA
