>Addgene plasmid #66616 | pEYFP-Sec23B | addgene partial sequence | sequence record 116759 | SV40pA-R 5'-GAAATTTGTGATGCTATTGC-3'
TTGCATTCATTTTATGTTTCAGGTTCAGGGGGAGGTGTGGGAGGTTTTTTAAAGCAAGTAAAACCTCTAC
AAATGTGGTATGGCTGATTATGATCAGTTATCTAGATCCGGTGGATCCAGGCCACAGATCTTCCACTGAC
TTGTGCCACCAACACCAAGCTCATTTTCTGACACGCATGGCCCTTTCACATTCAGAGACACGCATGGACC
AATGGCTCCTGCAATCTTCAGTTCCCGAGAGGTCTTTACATCCAACGTAGCACCAAACGCCATTCTGAAA
TCTCCGTTGAAGTCTTTACTAAAAATTCTTTGGAATGTCTGCTTGAAAAGAGAAGTGTTGAAAGAATCTC
CCATCACCATGTGGCCTCCTGTAAGATTTGGACAGCACTTCATCTCCAGAAGTCCAGTTTGGTCAAGGGC
ACAAGCATAAATATCAATGCAGTGGCCATTTGTAGCAGTTCGATTAGCAAGCATCTCATAATGCTTGGTT
GCCTTCTTCATGAATCGTGCGTTATCTTTCTCAATGTCGTGCCAGGAACGAATAGGAGTCTTCAACTCAT
CTCCAACCACCATGCCAGGTCCTTGGGTCGGGGGCCCGCCAGTGAACAGCATGATCCTGGCTCCAGTATT
TGGGAAAGTCCCCTCCAACAAGCCAACAGCAATGGACAAAGCAACACCAGTGGACCGCAGTGGTCTCTT
