>Addgene plasmid #66616 | pEYFP-Sec23B | addgene partial sequence | sequence record 118360 | sREACh-F 5'-gaccccaacgagaagcgcg-3'
ATCACTCTCGGCATGGACGAGCTGTACAAGTCCGGACTCAGATCTCGAGCTCAAGCTTCGAATTCATTCA
GCAGAATGAAGAACGAGATGGTGTGCGTTTCAGTTGGAACGTGTGGCCTTCTAGCCGCCTTGAAGCCACA
AGAATGGTTGTGCCCTTGGCTTGTCTCCTCACTCCTTTAAAAGAACGCCCAGACTTACCTCCTGTACAGT
ATGAACCTGTGCTTTGCAGTAGGCCTACCTGCAAAGCTATTCTCAATCCACTTTGTCAAGTGGATTACCG
AGCAAAACTCTGGGCCTGCAATTTCTGTTTTCAAAGAAATCAGTTCCCTCCAGCATATGCAGGCATATCT
GAGGTGAATCAACCTGCTGAATTGATGCCCCAGTTCTCCACAATTGAGTACATGATCCAGAGAGGTGCTC
GGTCTCCTCTGATCTTTCTCTATGTGGTTGACACGTGTTTGGAGGAAGATGACCTTCAAGCACTCAAAGA
GTCCCTGCAGATGTCTCTGAGTCTCCTTCCTCCAGATGCCCTGGTTGGTCTCATCACTTTTGGGAGGATG
GTGCAGGTTCATGAGCTAAGCTGTGAAGGAATCTCCAAGAGCTATGTCTTCCGAGGGACCAAGGATTTAA
CTGCAAAGCAAATACAGGAGATGCTGGGCCTGACCAAGTCAGCCATGCCTGTGCAGCAAGCCAGACCTGC
TCAACCTCAGGAGCAGCCTTTTGTTTCCAGCAGATTTCTACAGCCCATTCACAAGATTGACATGAACCTC
ACAGATCTTCTC
